Addgene plasmid #149231: pGBW-m4046752
Purpose: Bacterial expression plasmid for SARS-CoV-2 nsp11
Depositing lab: Ginkgo Bioworks & Benjie Chen.
Backbone
  Vector backbone: ori-013 - marker | cmR
  Backbone size w/o insert (bp): 1462
  Vector type: Bacterial Expression
Growth in bacteria
  Bacterial resistance: Chloramphenicol, 25 μg/mL
  Growth temperature: 30°C
  Growth strain: DH5alpha
  Copy number: High Copy
Gene/Insert
  Gene/Insert name: SARS-CoV-2 nsp11
  Species: Escherichia coli str. K-12 substr. MG1655; Severe acute respiratory syndrome coronavirus 2
  Insert size (bp): 38
  Mutation: Escherichia coli recode 1
  Entrez Gene: ORF1ab (a.k.a. GU280_gp01)
  Promoter: Promoter | pT7 ; Operator | lacO ; RBS | T7_rbs ; Start Codon | ATG
  Tag / fusion protein: Cleavable TEV;FLAG_2 (C terminal on backbone)
  Cloning method: Unknown
Resource information
  A portion of this plasmid was derived from a plasmid made by: GinkgoBioworks
Depositor comments: NCBI Reference Sequence: YP_009725312.1 NGS used for QC was performed by Ginkgo and may not fully cover the entire plasmid.
How to cite: pGBW-m4046752 was a gift from Ginkgo Bioworks & Benjie Chen (Addgene plasmid # 149231)
