[The description below was written by a language model from this plasmid's Addgene catalogue record and pLannotate feature annotations shown in this document.]
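Description:
pGBW-m4046752 is a very compact bacterial expression plasmid (about 1.8 kb in the sequenced record) built to produce the SARS-CoV-2 nsp11 peptide in E. coli. The minimal backbone consists of little more than a high-copy ColE1/pUC-type origin of replication and a chloramphenicol acetyltransferase (cat) gene driven by its own promoter, so the plasmid is maintained under chloramphenicol selection. A lambda t0 terminator lies downstream of the cat gene.

The expression cassette begins with a T7 promoter immediately followed by a lac operator, then the strong ribosome binding site from phage T7 gene 10 and an ATG start codon. This arrangement makes transcription dependent on T7 RNA polymerase and repressible by LacI, so expression is normally induced with IPTG in a host that supplies the polymerase. No lacI gene is annotated on the plasmid, so the repressor would presumably have to come from the host. The insert is a 38 bp sequence encoding nsp11, a very short product of the viral ORF1ab polyprotein, recoded for E. coli codon usage. According to the record it is fused at its C terminus to a backbone-encoded TEV protease cleavage site and a FLAG epitope, allowing immunodetection or affinity capture and subsequent tag removal. The automated annotation detects the FLAG sequence as a partial match to 3xFLAG, but it does not annotate the nsp11 coding region or the TEV site, probably because of their small size. The depositor notes that the sequencing used for quality control may not cover the entire plasmid. The construct is suited to recombinant production of tagged nsp11 for biochemical or interaction studies of coronavirus proteins.
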