Features (pLannotate 1.2.2; 8 found; start..end, strand, type, name):
      1..19      +  promoter       T7 promoter: promoter for bacteriophage T7 RNA polymerase
     20..44      +  protein_bind   lac operator: The lac repressor binds to the lac operator to inhibit transcription in E. coli. This inhibition can be relieved by adding lactose or isopropyl-β-D-thiogalactopyranoside (IPTG). lac repressor encoded by lacI
     59..81      +  RBS            RBS: efficient ribosome binding site from bacteriophage T7 gene 10 (Olins and Rangwala, 1989)
    151..174     +  CDS            3xFLAG (fragment): three tandem FLAG® epitope tags, followed by an enterokinase cleavage site
    296..884     +  rep_origin     ori: high-copy-number ColE1/pMB1/pBR322/pUC origin of replication
    892..989     +  promoter       cat promoter: promoter of the E. coli cat gene encoding chloramphenicol acetyltransferase
    990..1646    +  CDS            cat: CAT_ECOLX - Experimental evidence at protein level: Swiss-Prot protein existence level 1. This enzyme is an effector of chloramphenicol resistance in bacteria. From Escherichia coli. This protein is used as a marker in many commonly used cloning vectors, such as pACYC184.
   1720..1754    +  terminator     lambda t0 terminator: minimal transcription terminator from phage lambda (Scholtissek and Grosse, 1987)
>Addgene plasmid #149231 | pGBW-m4046752 | addgene full sequence | sequence record 296838 | Ginkgo NGS Result
TAATACGACTCACTATAGGGGAATTGTGAGCGGATAACAATTCCCCTCTAGAAATAATTTTGTTTAACTT
TAAGAAGGAGACTCTTCTATGAGCGCTGATGCGCAAAGTTTTCTCAATGGTTTCGCCGTAGAGAACCTGT
ACTTTCAAAGCGACTACAAGGATGATGATGACAAATAACCGGCTTATCGGTCAGTTTCACCTGATTTACG
TAAAAACCCGCTTCGGCGGGTTTTTGCTTTTGGAGGGGCAGAAAGATGAATGACTGTCCACGACGCTATA
CCCAAAAGAAAAAGCTTGAGATCCTTTTTTTCTGCGCGTAATCTGCTGCTTGCAAACAAAAAAACCACCG
CTACCAGCGGTGGTTTGTTTGCCGGATCAAGAGCTACCAACTCTTTTTCCGAAGGTAACTGGCTTCAGCA
GAGCGCAGATACCAAATACTGTTCTTCTAGTGTAGCCGTAGTTAGGCCACCACTTCAAGAACTCTGTAGC
ACCGCCTACATACCTCGCTCTGCTAATCCTGTTACCAGTGGCTGCTGCCAGTGGCGATAAGTCGTGTCTT
ACCGGGTTGGACTCAAGACGATAGTTACCGGATAAGGCGCAGCGGTCGGGCTGAACGGGGGGTTCGTGCA
CACAGCCCAGCTTGGAGCGAACGACCTACACCGAACTGAGATACCTACAGCGTGAGCTATGAGAAAGCGC
CACGCTTCCCGAAGGGAGAAAGGCGGACAGGTATCCGGTAAGCGGCAGGGTCGGAACAGGAGAGCGCACG
AGGGAGCTTCCAGGGGGAAACGCCTGGTATCTTTATAGTCCTGTCGGGTTTCGCCACCTCTGACTTGAGC
GTCGATTTTTGTGATGCTCGTCAGGGGGGCGGAGCCTATGGAAATTGATCGGGCACGTAAGAGGTTCCAA
CTTTCACCATAATGAAATAAGATCACTACCGGGCGTATTTTTTGAGTTATCGAGATTTTCAGGAGCTAAG
GAAGCTAAAATGGAGAAAAAAATCACTGGATATACCACCGTTGATATATCCCAATGGCATCGTAAAGAAC
ATTTTGAGGCATTTCAGTCAGTTGCTCAATGTACCTATAACCAGACCGTTCAGCTGGATATTACGGCCTT
TTTAAAGACCGTAAAGAAAAATAAGCACAAGTTTTATCCGGCCTTTATTCACATTCTTGCCCGCCTGATG
AATGCTCATCCGGAATTTCGTATGGCAATGAAAGACGGTGAGCTGGTGATATGGGATAGTGTTCACCCTT
GTTACACCGTTTTCCATGAGCAAACTGAAACGTTTTCATCGCTCTGGAGTGAATACCACGACGATTTCCG
GCAGTTTCTACACATATATTCGCAAGATGTGGCGTGTTACGGTGAAAACCTGGCCTATTTCCCTAAAGGG
TTTATTGAGAATATGTTTTTCGTTTCAGCCAATCCCTGGGTGAGTTTCACCAGTTTTGATTTAAACGTGG
CCAATATGGACAACTTCTTCGCCCCCGTTTTCACCATGGGCAAATATTATACGCAAGGCGACAAGGTGCT
GATGCCGCTGGCGATTCAGGTTCATCATGCCGTTTGTGATGGCTTCCATGTCGGCAGAATGCTTAATGAA
TTACAACAGTACTGCGATGAGTGGCAGGGCGGGGCGTAATTTGATATCGAGCTCGCTTGGACTCCTGTTG
ATAGATCCAGTAATGACCTCAGAACTCCATCTGGATTTGTTCAGAACGCTCGGTTGCCGCCGGGCGTTTT
TTATTGGTCATCGATCTCGATCCCGCGAAAT
